Addgene plasmid #232829: VT028327-FRT10-STOP-FRT10-GAL4
Purpose: Enhancer VT028327 driven GAL4, gated by Sparse.FRT10
Depositing lab: Liqun Luo. Depositing organization: Stanford University. Publication: The sparse driver system for in vivo single-cell labeling and manipulation in Drosophila. Xu C, Luo L. bioRxiv [Preprint]. 2024 Dec 4:2024.12.02.626507. doi: 10.1101/2024.12.02.626507. PubMed 39677673.
Backbone
  Vector backbone: pBPGAL4
  Vector type: Insect Expression
Growth in bacteria
  Bacterial resistance: Ampicillin, 100 μg/mL
  Growth temperature: 30°C
  Growth strain: NEB Stable
  Copy number: Unknown
Gene/Insert 1
  Gene/Insert name: FRT10-STOP-FRT10
Gene/Insert 2
  Gene/Insert name: GAL4
  Species: S. cerevisiae (budding yeast)
  Entrez Gene: GAL4 (a.k.a. YPL248C, GAL81)
Terms and licenses: Academic/Nonprofit Terms; Industry Terms: Not Available to Industry
Depositor comments: Please visit https://doi.org/10.1101/2024.12.02.626507 for bioRxiv preprint.
How to cite: VT028327-FRT10-STOP-FRT10-GAL4 was a gift from Liqun Luo (Addgene plasmid # 232829 ; http://n2t.net/addgene:232829 ; RRID:Addgene_232829)
