[The description below was written by a language model from this plasmid's Addgene catalogue record and pLannotate feature annotations shown in this document.]
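Description:
VT028327-FRT10-STOP-FRT10-GAL4 is a Drosophila transgenesis plasmid of about 13.6 kb built on the pBPGAL4 backbone and catalogued as an insect expression vector. In bacteria it is maintained through a high-copy ColE1/pUC-type origin and selected with ampicillin via the bla gene and its promoter. For fly work it carries a φC31 attB site, which allows integrase-mediated insertion into a genomic attP landing site, and a mini-white gene that serves as an eye-colour marker for identifying transformants.

The payload lies on the reverse strand. A region of roughly 2.2 kb flanked by Gateway attB1 and attB2 sites is not itself annotated, but its position upstream of the cassette is consistent with it being the VT028327 enhancer fragment named in the record, introduced by Gateway recombination. The feature table does not annotate a core promoter. Downstream comes a transcriptional stop cassette bracketed by two FRT sites, which the record names as the FRT10 variant. The cassette includes SV40-derived sequence (small t intron, T-antigen fragments and a poly(A) signal), and it is followed by the full-length yeast GAL4 coding sequence.

In this arrangement the stop cassette blocks GAL4 production even in cells where the enhancer is active. FLP recombinase excises the sequence between the FRT sites and permits enhancer-driven GAL4 expression, which can then activate UAS-linked transgenes. The record describes this as gating by "Sparse.FRT10", part of a sparse driver system intended to restrict GAL4 to a small subset of the enhancer's normal expression pattern for in vivo single-cell labelling and manipulation in Drosophila.
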