Features (pLannotate 1.2.2; 19 found; start..end, strand, type, name):
      1..589     +  rep_origin     ori: high-copy-number ColE1/pMB1/pBR322/pUC origin of replication
    676..745     +  protein_bind   attB: attB site for the φC31 integrase (Groth et al., 2000) phage φC31 integrase
    961..5080    +  gene           mini-white: white; This modified version of the white gene lacks part of the first intron.
   5085..5240    +  CDS            YPB1_ECOLX (fragment): Protein predicted: Swiss-Prot protein existence level 4. From Escherichia coli.
   5315..5339    +  misc_feature   MCS (fragment): pBluescript multiple cloning site
   5576..5596    -  misc_feature   MCS (fragment): pBluescript multiple cloning site
   5600..8242    -  CDS            GAL4: GAL4_YEAST - Experimental evidence at protein level: Swiss-Prot protein existence level 1. This protein is a positive regulator for the gene expression of the galactose-induced genes such as GAL1, GAL2, GAL7, GAL10, and MEL1 which code for the enzymes used to convert galactose to glucose. It recognizes a 17 base pair sequence in (5'-CGGRNNRCYNYNCNCCG-3') the upstream activating sequence (UAS-G) of these genes. From Saccharomyces cerevisiae (strain ATCC 204508 / S288c) (Baker's yeast).
   8297..8344    -  protein_bind   FRT: FLP-mediated recombination occurs in the 8-bp core sequence TCTAGAAA (Turan and Bode, 2011). FLP recombinase from the Saccharomyces cerevisiae 2μ plasmid
   9166..9300    -  polyA_signal   SV40 poly(A) signal: SV40 polyadenylation signal
   9323..9406    -  CDS            large T antigen (fragment): large T antigen from SV40 (simian virus 40)
   9431..9565    -  CDS            LT_POVHA (fragment): Protein inferred from homology: Swiss-Prot protein existence level 3. Isoform large T antigen is a key early protein essential for both driving viral replication and inducing cellular transformation. Plays a role in viral genome replication by driving entry of quiescent cells into the cell cycle and by autoregulating the synthesis of viral early mRNA. Displays highly oncogenic activities by corrupting the host cellular checkpoint mechanisms that guard cell division and the transcription, replication, and repair of DNA. Participates in the modulation of cellular gene expression preceeding viral
   9572..9592    -  CDS            SV40 NLS: nuclear localization signal of SV40 (simian virus 40) large T antigen
   9722..9787    -  intron         small t intron: SV40 (simian virus 40) small t antigen intron
   9789..9863    -  CDS            small t antigen (fragment): SV40 (simian virus 40) small t antigen
   9907..9954    -  protein_bind   FRT: FLP-mediated recombination occurs in the 8-bp core sequence TCTAGAAA (Turan and Bode, 2011). FLP recombinase from the Saccharomyces cerevisiae 2μ plasmid
  10157..10181   +  protein_bind   attB2: mutant version of attB; recombination site for the Gateway® BP reaction BP Clonase™
  12359..12383   -  protein_bind   attB1: mutant version of attB; recombination site for the Gateway® BP reaction BP Clonase™
  12497..12601   +  promoter       AmpR promoter: bla
  12602..13462   +  CDS            AmpR: β-lactamase; bla; confers resistance to ampicillin, carbenicillin, and related antibiotics
>Addgene plasmid #232829 | VT028327-FRT10-STOP-FRT10-GAL4 | addgene full sequence | sequence record 461216 | Addgene NGS Result
TTGAGATCCTTTTTTTCTGCGCGTAATCTGCTGCTTGCAAACAAAAAAACCACCGCTACCAGCGGTGGTT
TGTTTGCCGGATCAAGAGCTACCAACTCTTTTTCCGAAGGTAACTGGCTTCAGCAGAGCGCAGATACCAA
ATACTGTTCTTCTAGTGTAGCCGTAGTTAGGCCACCACTTCAAGAACTCTGTAGCACCGCCTACATACCT
CGCTCTGCTAATCCTGTTACCAGTGGCTGCTGCCAGTGGCGATAAGTCGTGTCTTACCGGGTTGGACTCA
AGACGATAGTTACCGGATAAGGCGCAGCGGTCGGGCTGAACGGGGGGTTCGTGCACACAGCCCAGCTTGG
AGCGAACGACCTACACCGAACTGAGATACCTACAGCGTGAGCTATGAGAAAGCGCCACGCTTCCCGAAGG
GAGAAAGGCGGACAGGTATCCGGTAAGCGGCAGGGTCGGAACAGGAGAGCGCACGAGGGAGCTTCCAGGG
GGAAACGCCTGGTATCTTTATAGTCCTGTCGGGTTTCGCCACCTCTGACTTGAGCGTCGATTTTTGTGAT
GCTCGTCAGGGGGGCGGAGCCTATGGAAAAACGCCAGCAACGCGGCCTTTTTACGGTTCCTGGCCTTTTG
CTGGCCTTTTGCTCACATGTTACCGTCGACGATGTAGGTCACGGTCTCGAAGCCGCGGTGCGGGTGCCAG
GGCGTGCCCTTGGGCTCCCCGGGCGCGTACTCCACCTCACCCATCTGGTCCATCATGATGAACGGGTCGA
GGTGGCGGTAGTTGATCCCGGCGAACGCGCGGCGCACCGGGAAGCCCTCGCCCTCGAAACCGCTGGGCGC
GGTGGTCACGGTGAGCACGGGACGTGCGACGGCGTCGGCGGGTGCGGATACGCGGGGCAGCGTCAGCGGG
TTCTCGACGGTCACGGCGGGCATGTCGACAAGCCGAACATATGGGCGCGCCTAGTATGTATGTAAGTTAA
TAAAACCCATTTTTGCGGAAAGTAGATAAAAAAAACATTTTTTTTTTTTACTGCACTGGATATCATTGAA
CTTATCTGATCAGTTTTAAATTTACTTCGATCCAAGGGTATTTGATGTACCAGGTTCTTTCGATTACCTC
TCACTCAAAATGACATTCCACTCAAAGTCAGCGCTGTTTGCCTCCTTCTCTGTCCACAGAAATATCGCCG
TCTCTTTCGCCGCTGCGTCCGCTATCTCTTTCGCCACCGTTTGTAGCGTTACGTAGCGTCAATGTCCGCC
TTCAGTTGCATTTTGTCAGCGGTTTCGTGACGAAGCTCCAAGCGGTTTACGCCATCAATTAAACACAAAG
TGCTGTGCCAAAACTCCTCTCGCTTCTTATTTTTGTTTGTTTTTTGAGTGATTGGGGTGGTGATTGGTTT
TGGGTGGGTAAGCAGGGGAAAGTGTGAAAAATCCCGGCAATGGGCCAAGAGGATCAGGAGCTATTAATTC
GCGGAGGCAGCAAACACCCATCTGCCGAGCATCTGAACAATGTGAGTAGTACATGTGCATACATCTTAAG
TTCACTTGATCTATAGGAACTGCGATTGCAACATCAAATTGTCTGCGGCGTGAGAACTGCGACCCACAAA
AATCCCAAACCGCAATTGCACAAACAAATAGTGACACGAAACAGATTATTCTGGTAGCTGTTCTCGCTAT
ATAAGACAATTTTTGAGATCATATCATGATCAAGACATCTAAAGGCATTCATTTTCGACTATATTCTTTT
TTACAAAAAATATAACAACCAGATATTTTAAGCTGATCCTAGATGCACAAAAAATAAATAAAAGTATAAA
CCTACTTCGTAGGATACTTCGGGGTACTTTTTGTTCGGGGTTAGATGAGCATAACGCTTGTAGTTGATAT
TTGAGATCCCCTATCATTGCAGGGTGACAGCGGAGCGGCTTCGCAGAGCTGCATTAACCAGGGCTTCGGG
CAGGCCAAAAACTACGGCACGCTCCGGCCACCCAGTCCGCCGGAGGACTCCGGTTCAGGGAGCGGCCAAC
TAGCCGAGAACCTCACCTATGCCTGGCACAATATGGACATCTTTGGGGCGGTCAATCAGCCGGGCTCCGG
ATGGCGGCAGCTGGTCAACCGGACACGCGGACTATTCTGCAACGAGCGACACATACCGGCGCCCAGGAAA
CATTTGCTCAAGAACGGTGAGTTTCTATTCGCAGTCGGCTGATCTGTGTGAAATCTTAATAAAGGGTCCA
ATTACCAATTTGAAACTCAGTTTGCGGCGTGGCCTATCCGGGCGAACTTTTGGCCGTGATGGGCAGTTCC
GGTGCCGGAAAGACGACCCTGCTGAATGCCCTTGCCTTTCGATCGCCGCAGGGCATCCAAGTATCGCCAT
CCGGGATGCGACTGCTCAATGGCCAACCTGTGGACGCCAAGGAGATGCAGGCCAGGTGCGCCTATGTCCA
GCAGGATGACCTCTTTATCGGCTCCCTAACGGCCAGGGAACACCTGATTTTCCAAGCCATGGTGCGGATG
CCACGACATCTGACCTATCGGCAGCGAGTGGCCCGCGTGGATCAGGTGATCCAGGAGCTTTCGCTCAGCA
AATGTCAGCACACGATCATCGGTGTGCCCGGCAGGGTGAAAGGTCTGTCCGGCGGAGAAAGGAAGCGTCT
GGCATTCGCCTCCGAGGCTCTAACCGATCCGCCGCTTCTGATCTGCGATGAGCCCACCTCCGGACTGGAC
TCCTTTACCGCCCACAGCGTCGTCCAGGTGCTGAAGAAGCTGTCGCAGAAGGGCAAGACCGTCATCCTGA
CCATTCATCAGCCGTCTTCCGAGCTGTTTGAGCTCTTTGACAAGATCCTTCTGATGGCCGAGGGCAGGGT
AGCTTTCTTGGGCACTCCCAGCGAAGCCGTCGACTTCTTTTCCTAGTGAGTTCGATGTGTTTATTAAGGG
TATCTAGTATTACATAACATCTCAACTCCTATCCAGCGTGGGTGCCCAGTGTCCTACCAACTACAATCCG
GCGGACTTTTACGTACAGGTGTTGGCCGTTGTGCCCGGACGGGAGATCGAGTCCCGTGATCGGATCGCCA
AGATATGCGACAATTTTGCCATTAGCAAAGTAGCCCGGGATATGGAGCAGTTGTTGGCCACCAAAAATCT
GGAGAAGCCACTGGAGCAGCCGGAGAATGGGTACACCTACAAGGCCACCTGGTTCATGCAGTTCCGGGCG
GTCCTGTGGCGATCCTGGCTGTCGGTGCTCAAGGAACCACTCCTCGTAAAAGTGCGACTTATTCAGACAA
CGGTGAGTGGTTCCAGTGGAAACAAATGATATAACGCTTACAATTCTTGGAAACAAATTCGCTAGATTTT
AGATAGAATTGCCTGATTCCACACCCTTCTTAGTTTTTTTCAATGAGATGTATAGTTTATAGTTTTGCAG
AAGATAAATAAATTTCATTTAACTCGCGAATATTAATGAGATGCGAGTAACATTTTAATTTGCAGATGGT
TGCCATCTTGATTGGCCTCATCTTTTTGGGCCAACAACTCACGCAAGTGGGTGTGATGAATATCAACGGA
GCCATCTTCCTCTTCCTGACCAACATGACCTTTCAAAACGTCTTTGCCACGATAAATGTAAGTCATGTTT
AGAATACATTTGCATTTCAATAATTTACTAACTTTCTAATGAATCGATTCGATTTAGGTGTTCACCTCAG
AGCTGCCAGTTTTTATGAGGGAGGCCCGAAGTCGACTTTATCGCTGTGACACATACTTTCTGGGCAAAAC
GATTGCCGAATTGCCGCTTTTTCTCACAGTGCCACTGGTCTTCACGGCGATTGCCTATCCGATGATCGGA
CTGCGGGCCGGAGTGCTGCACTTCTTCAACTGCCTGGCGCTGGTCACTCTGGTGGCCAATGTGTCAACGT
CCTTCGGATATCTAATATCCTGCGCCAGCTCCTCGACCTCGATGGCGCTGTCTGTGGGTCCGCCGGTTAT
CATACCATTCCTGCTCTTTGGCGGCTTCTTCTTGAACTCGGGCTCGGTGCCAGTATACCTCAAATGGTTG
TCGTACCTCTCATGGTTCCGTTACGCCAACGAGGGTCTGCTGATTAACCAATGGGCGGACGTGGAGCCGG
GCGAAATTAGCTGCACATCGTCGAACACCACGTGCCCCAGTTCGGGCAAGGTCATCCTGGAGACGCTTAA
CTTCTCCGCCGCCGATCTGCCGCTGGACTACGTGGGTCTGGCCATTCTCATCGTGAGCTTCCGGGTGCTC
GCATATCTGGCTCTAAGACTTCGGGCCCGACGCAAGGAGTAGCCGACATATATCCGAAATAACTGCTTGT
TTTTTTTTTTTACCATTATTACCATCGTGTTTACTGTTTATTGCCCCCTCAAAAAGCTAATGTAATTATA
TTTGTGCCAATAAAAACAAGATATGACCTATAGAATACAAGTATTTCCCCTTCGAACATCCCCACAAGTA
GACTTTGGATTTGTCTTCTAACCAAAAGACTTACACACCTGCATACCTTACATCAAAAACTCGTTTATCG
CTACATAAAACACCGGGATATATTTTTTATATACATACTTTTCAAATCGCGCGCCCTCTTCATAATTCAC
CTCCACCACACCACGTTTCGTAGTTGCTCTTTCGCTGTCTCCCACCCGCTCTCCGCAACACATTCACCTT
TTGTTCGACGACCTTGGAGCGACTGTCGTTAGTTCCGCGCGATTCGGTTCGCTCAAATGGTTCCGAGTGG
TTCATTTCGTCTCAATAGAAATTAGTAATAAATATTTGTATGTACAATTTATTTGCTCCAATATATTTGT
ATATATTTCCCTCACAGCTATATTTATTCTAATTTAATATTATGACTTTTTAAGGTAATTTTTTGTGACC
TGTTCGGAGTGATTAGCGTTACAATTTGAACTGAAAGTGACATCCAGTGTTTGTTCCTTGTGTAGATGCA
TCTCAAAAAAATGGTGGGCATAATAGTGTTGTTTATATATATCAAAAATAACAACTATAATAATAAGAAT
ACATTTAATTTAGAAAATGCTTGGATTTCACTGGAACTAGGGCGCGCCTCCGGAACATAATGGTGCAGGG
CGCTGACTTCCGCGTTTCCAGACTTTACGAAACACGGAAACCGAAGACCATTCATGTTGTTGCTCAGGTC
GCAGACGTTTTGCAGCAGCAGTCGCTTCACGTTCGCTCGCGTATCGGTGATTCATTCTGCTAACCAGTAA
GGCAACCCCGCCAGCCTAGCCGGGTCCTCAACGACAGGAGCACGATCATGCGCACCCGTGGCCAGCGGCC
GCTCTAGAACTAGTGGATCTAAACGAGTTTTTAAGCAAACTCACTCCCTGACAATAAAAACGCAATTATC
TTTAAATAAATATATTCTATTTATTAACCAAGTAGCTAATATAGCTAAAATCAATTTGTTGCTAACTTAA
AACTAACATAATTATGTATTAGTTATTTACATTCTTTTGGTTGGTTACAACCAAATAAATAATATCACTT
TTAAAAACTTAAGCCAGGAACTGAATAATTTTCTATTTGGCTTTAGTCGACGGTATCGATAAGCTTCTAC
TCCTTCTTTGGGTTCGGTGGAGTATCCTCATCATCAAAAAGATAGTTATATACGTCGTCCATCGTTGTGG
TGTTGAACATGCCAGTGGTGATACCGAAAGCATTGTAGGCCGTCTGGTCAGTCCAGCCTGGGGAAAGGGG
CTTGCTGTTGTTGCCGTCGTCAATCTTGGAGGCAGTAATTTCATTATTCATAAAGTTATCATGCACATTC
GAGCTGGCAATGGGCTGGGACAATGCCTGGGAGTTTGTCTGAGTCGTGATCAAGTTTGGACCGTTGGAGC
TGTTGGTAAACGTGAAGCTCAAGGAGCTGTCCGCAATGTTACCACTCTGGTTGAAGTTGGCTCCGCCAAA
CAATGCCGAGGGCGTAAGTGGCACCAGACTCTGCAGTTGCTGCTGTTGTCCCAGGAATGGGGTAACGCTA
CGATGCGACGGGGTCGATCGGGGTATAGTGACAGGGGAGTTGCGGGATGGTGGGCGGTTGCTGAGCAGCT
TGACCAGATCGCTGAAGGAGGCTCCGCTTTTCAGCGGCACAGGGCTCGGGCCGACGCTGCCTGGACTTAC
ATACTTCACCGATATGTTGTTAACATTTTCCTCAGGCAGCGTGGGATACTGCGCGATTGTAGCGGAGCCG
ACGATATTCTTGATAGCGGAGCCGTTGGAATTATTGTAACTTATGTGCGGGAGGGGAATTGCGCATTGCG
AAAGAAGGAATGGGGCGCACACCTCTTCCAACACCTGGATGTACTTTTCGCAAGTCTGAATCTTGAATGT
AGCGAGTTTCTTCAACAGCATCAACACGGTGTTAATTTGCTGCAAGAGCTGTGCTGTCTCGTTATTCTCG
GCGTTCGATTTGGAGTTGCTCAGAAGAGTCTTGATTGGGACCAACACGGCGTTGAACAAATAGTAGGAGC
AATTCCAGGCGAAATAAGGGGTCACATTATGGTTGTCCATATAGGACGACACCGACATCACGGTGCGCTG
GGCTGCGTCGGAGAGCATTATGCTGCACCTCTTTACCTCGTAGGACTGATGGTCGTTCTGATCTTGCTCA
AGCTGCGACTTCTTCTGCGTAAAATTTGTGAAAAAGTCCCGCAAAACGTATATAATCAGACTCAGCTGTT
TCCACTTCAGCTCGAAGCGGGTGAAACTCAGCCAGGGGTGTTCTTTGAGGAGATTAGTCAGCGCCGTAGT
GCTTATGTCCATCTGCAGGAACTTGGGTGCCTGGCGGCTCACCTCCTCTATCTCATTGCAGATCATCAGG
CATTTCTTGGCGCAGATCGGACTCTTCTCCGCGGTCACTGTCTTATCCAGCTCATAAATCTTCGTAAACA
CTTGAAGCAAGCGGGCCGTCTCAATGATACCGTGGTAGATGGTCGGGCCCGTAGTTGTCCGTTGAACGTC
GTCCACGCTGGACGGGAAGGAAATCGTGTTCTGACTCAGCTGAATGCTGCGTCCGTACAAGAGGGACAGC
TGGATCTCCCAGCTGTACACACTCCACCAAATCCTCCGGCGCTGTTCCAGGATCGACGAATCGCTGAAGC
TACTTGGGAGGTCACGATTAAGTCCCAGGCTAATCGCCATCCGAATGCTGAACGAATGAAAGTTGTAGGA
TGTATTAGTTTTCTGACGCCACTGGGTATAACGACTCAGCAGATGGAGGGCTGTCACGAGGATAATGCTT
CCACTTTCGAAGACCTTCGAGGTGAGGTGCGACTTGGCGTTTTGATAGTAAAACACGTCGATATCTGTGC
TCTCGCCTTCAATACACCAAGCGCCGATGGCGAGAATGCAGTTGAAGAGGATCTGCCACTGGTCCTTCGA
TGCTATCTCAATCTGATTGTTGTAAAGCATCATGAGAGTAGGACTATGCACTATGGGGCAGTAGGGGTGG
AAGTTGTTAAGATAGCTTTGCAGCAGGCGGCTTGTAGTACTGCGACTGGCCAGCGTGTAACGGTCGGTGA
TCATTGTGGGAAGACGATTGACATTACTGTTCGTGTAATTTTCCGGCTTAAAACCAATACTTCGCAGGAT
ACACAGCAGGCTGCCGTCGCCAAAGAAACCATTGTTATTGGGGTCGGTCTTCAGGAATGGGAGTCCGTCG
CTCATATCATCCTCCTCGCTCCAGTCAAATCCATGCAGTGCGTCACGAGGCATGAAGTCCAGTGGAATGG
TGCTGTTGTCGTGGTGGGCCGCACTGTCGATCGATACCGTCAGTTGCCGTTGACCCTTATTGGAACTTTC
TTCACTACTGCTGGTAGCCGAGATGCGATGCTGCCGCAAGGTAAGTGGCATATCTGTCTCCACCGAGGCA
AGGCGGTCCGTCACGGCATCCTTGTTGACGTTATCCTGAACAAACAGGCCAGTGAGCAGGGCCTTAATAT
CTTGGAGACTATCCATCTTCAGTATCATGTCGAGGTCTTCACGGGGAAAAATGAGGAGGAACAACTGCTC
AAGGCGCTCCAGGCGACTCTCCACTTCAGTCAAATGAGCGCGTGTCAAAGGGCTTCGCTTCGTCTTTGGC
GAGTACCGGCACTCCCAATTGTTCTTAAGACATTTGGCGCACTTCGGCTTTTCCTTGCTGCACTTCAGCT
TCTTAAGTCGGCATATGTCACACGCTTGTTCAATACTACTCAGCAGCTTCATGGGCCCGGGGTTCTCCTC
CACATCGCCGCAGGTCAGCAGGCTGCCGCGGCCCTCGAAGTTCCTATACTTTCTAGAGAAAAGGAACTTC
GGAATAGGAACTTCAAGATCCCCCGGATCCTCGCATGGTTTTGCCTAATTGTTTCAGATTTATGGGGCTT
ACATACATACATAATTACTTTATACAACGAAAATTACTAAATAGAATCGTTCCTGTAAGCAGGACTGACA
CATTTGCTTGCGTTGATTGCTATTATATCGACCTACCATAGTCACATAAATATGTACATATATAAATATG
TATGTATGTACAATCGCATGCTTGACGGCAGTTAAGAAATGAAGTCACCATTTCGGTGAGCTGGCAACGA
TTATGCTGTGGCCCCGAAAGGAATGACTCATCGTCCCAGAGAATCGATACCAACGGTGGAAAGCCAAGTG
CATGCCACACTGCGTGCACAGCCTGCTGCTACACTTGCCACAAACAGCAGGCGGAAAAGCGCAGCAGCGG
CCCGAATCGGGGAAAATAGAAAGCGCTAATTATAGACGAAGTGAACGGCAGCTCTGCTTTCCCGCAGTCG
AAACTCCGTGCAATGACCCCGTTCTTTCACCACGAAATGAATGATCGCTGGGAGAAAGAAAAGGCAAAGA
AAAACATAGTGGGGTTTTCTTATTTCTGACAACACTGAATCTGGCCGATTTTATTCTTGTGTACACAACT
TATCGCCGAGTTAACTTGGCTTTTCTGCTATACGTGTCTTTGTGGATAAAATACTTTATGGTTTCTCGTA
CAATCTTCATCGTTTTCGTATGCTTTTCAGTGTTGCAGTGAATTTTTTGTTGCGATTGGAAGCGTAAACA
CTGATTTCGACGGTTACCCCGCCCACCAATGACGCTCCCATCGAGCGTTGAAGTGGCGCGACGCAGATCC
AGACATGATAAGATACATTGATGAGTTTGGACAAACCACAACTAGAATGCAGTGAAAAAAATGCTTTATT
TGTGAAATTTGTGATGCTATTGCTTTATTTGTAACCATTATAAGCTGCAATAAACAAGTTAACAACAACA
ATTGCATTCATTTTATGTTTCAGGTTCAGGGGGAGGTGTGGGAGGTTTTTTAAAGCAAGTAAAACCTCTA
CAAATGTGGTATGGCTGATTATGATCTCTAGTCAAGGCACTATACATCAAATATTTTTCCATAATTTTCT
TGTATAGCAGTGCAGCTTTTTCCTTTGTGGTGTAAATAGCAAAGCAAGCAAGAGTTCTATTACTAAACAC
AGCATGACTCAAAAAACTTAGCAATTCTGAAGGAAAGTCATTGGGGTCTTCTACCTTTCTCTTCTTTTTT
GGAGGAGTAGAATGTTGAGAGTCAGCAGTAGCCTCATCATCACTAGATGGCATTTCTTCTGAGCAAAACA
GGTTTTCCTCATTAAAGGCATTCCACCACTGCTCCCATTCATCAGTTCCATAGGTTGGAATCTAAAATAC
ACAAACAATTAGAATCAGTAGTTTAACACATTATACACTTAAAAATTTTATATTTACCTTAGAGCTTTAA
ATCTCTGTAGGTAGTTTGTCCAATTATGTCACACCACAGAAGTAAGGTTCCTTCACAAAGATCCTCTAGC
ACTAGTGCGCGAATTCTCTAGCTTCAAAAGCGCTCTGAAGTTCCTATACTTTCTAGAGAAAAGGAACTTC
GGAATAGGAACTTCACGCGAGGATCCAAGCAGCATGTTTTGGTACCGTTTGGTATGCGTCTTGTGATTCA
AAGTTGGCTTATTCAAAGGATATTAACGAAGGCAGCGGCACGTCTGCTCGGCTCGAACATTCATTCACAA
CTGATGCTCTCAGCCACCCCGCGCCCTTTTATACCGCTGCGCTCGATCCCCGGGCGAGCTCGGCCGGCCG
TTTATCACCACTTTGTACAAGAAAGCTGGGTCGGCGCGCCCACCCTTCAACTTCTACGGCAACGGCATTC
ATCCCCATTGCGGGTTTACGCTTCGCTTAATGGCAAACAATAATTAAAAGTGACAAGTAAATTAGTTTCA
GCCGTCAACTGATTGCGATGAGAATGCCGGCGAAGTTGTTTCGCTAATTTTTTATTAGCCACAGCGATCT
GGCGGAAACCGATAGGGCTTAGAAGAGTTTCCGGTTTTTGGCCGCGAGAAATTTGCACCTGCTCGTGCTG
CAGGAGCTTTTGTTTTCACCATTCGCTTTCAGCGATGTTTTATTCATGCGACTATTAACTGATTTTATCA
CGCTACAAATATGCACTACAGGGCGTATGCATAATAAATTCCAGACACCGTTTCCAGGCATTGTTACCGC
TACCGCTTTTACCGCTTTTACTGCAACAGCAGCTGCTTTCCTCGCAGGACGAATCTGTGCGCCGTTTTGC
GGCAATCTTCGACGCATTTTTATATGCCCACGCTGTCTTATGACCTTGTTTATCCTTGTCACATGGCCCA
AAGTCTTTAAGCACCGACCACAACTTTGATGAACTCGTAAAAAGGAATAACGAATAAGTGGACATGAATT
AGTGGCAAGAGTCGAATTAAAGTTACCCAGTAATTGATGGGATCAATTGCCAGTTCATTCATAAAGATCA
ATGGAATGATTTGTTTAAATTAATTACTGGTATGTTATTTACACAACATAAAGTCCATCAAATATTGATT
TAGAAATAAAACAAACAGTAGTTACCGTAAGATCTATAAAATCCAACGATTATTATTTGAAAAAAAAGAG
CGCGCCGAAAGTAGGCGGATTTTTGCTTCCATCTAAAAAAACGAGGAGTCTGTTTGTGATGCCTCTTCAT
GAATGAGTGAATAAATTCCAAAATGGTTGTCAAAAAGCGTCACAGAGAAATTAATGATGACTTTTATACG
CGAGTAATTCATGGCATTTTCATAATACACCAACCCACACACATGGGATACCTTTAATTTGATTTATAAA
AAAAAAGGAAAAATGTGAAAAATATTTACATATATGTGAACGCACGAAGGAAGAGAATGCCAAAAAGGGA
GAGGCACAAAAAAACAGGGAAAATACCCAAATTATATAAACATATTTGTGTGTGAGTGTGTGCTCTTATT
CTTGTGACTTGGCGACTTTTTAAAAAGCTTTTTTATGCTCGTTTGCATACACTCTGATTTTGATAGCATT
CGAAGTCAGTTTAACAGTCGTCGTGCGATTTATAACGCATAATAAGACAATCAGAAGCAAAAAAAAAAAT
GAAGAAATGCGACCGCGTGCAAAGAAAACCCGCAAATAAATACTATACATATAAATTTGTGGCTTCAGTT
CCTCTAAGGCGATAAAGCAAATTGACAATTTCCCCGACCGGCGACCGCTCTCGGATTTTCCCGGCCAGCT
TGTCAGCTTCTTACGGCGGTCAGCAAAGTTGTCAAAGTATTTCCGGCACAAAAGTTTCGCTTTCGCTCTT
ATTTTAAAACTAAAAACCAAACTAAACACGAACCTGGAGCTCAGCAAATAAGGCTAGAATTCTATTGAAT
GGTTGTTGGGCTGGGTGGGTCAAAGGTGAAGTCGGGAAATTGTAAAAGTTTTGTCTGGGCGTTAAAATCC
TTTCTGAGAAACGCCATATTATTGTAGGGTTCTGATTTGCATACGTATTTTTTTCTTAGTTTTTTTTCTT
AGCTTGACTGAGAAGTAAGAAAAACTGCATAGCCATATATTATTGTAAATAAGATGAAAATCAAACAAAG
ATAATCATTTAATTTTTCTAAGCCCAATCTCATTTAATTCAAACTTAAAATCAAGACAGCAACTAAATCG
ACCTTGATCTTAAAAGGATTTGCGGTTGTTCTACAACTTAATCGAAGCCCAGGTCAATCAATAAATATAA
AGCCACTTAGCCTGATTACTCTAACAACTTTTGTTTTCGCAAAAGGACTTAAAAAAGGAGTGAAGAGGTA
CCCTATTTTTTTTGTTACTTTACCTTACCTTACCTTACCTTACCAATCAATGCCAAATTGAAAATTCAAT
TTTCGTTAATCGGCTTAAGCTAACCTCATGGCGTACCTCTCCGGTATCATAATTTTAACTTTTTTCCGCC
GCCACGACCAAATGAAAATATCAAGGGGGCGGCCGCGGAGCCTGCTTTTTTGTACAAACTTGTGATAAAC
GAATTCTTGAAGACGAAAGGGCCTCGTGATACGCCTATTTTTATAGGTTAATGTCATGATAATAATGGTT
TCTTAGACGTCAGGTGGCACTTTTCGGGGAAATGTGCGCGGAACCCCTATTTGTTTATTTTTCTAAATAC
ATTCAAATATGTATCCGCTCATGAGACAATAACCCTGATAAATGCTTCAATAATATTGAAAAAGGAAGAG
TATGAGTATTCAACATTTCCGTGTCGCCCTTATTCCCTTTTTTGCGGCATTTTGCCTTCCTGTTTTTGCT
CACCCAGAAACGCTGGTGAAAGTAAAAGATGCTGAAGATCAGTTGGGTGCACGAGTGGGTTACATCGAAC
TGGATCTCAACAGCGGTAAGATCCTTGAGAGTTTTCGCCCCGAAGAACGTTTTCCAATGATGAGCACTTT
TAAAGTTCTGCTATGTGGCGCGGTATTATCCCGTATTGACGCCGGGCAAGAGCAACTCGGTCGCCGCATA
CACTATTCTCAGAATGACTTGGTTGAGTACTCACCAGTCACAGAAAAGCATCTTACGGATGGCATGACAG
TAAGAGAATTATGCAGTGCTGCCATAACCATGAGTGATAACACTGCGGCCAACTTACTTCTGACAACGAT
CGGAGGACCGAAGGAGCTAACCGCTTTTTTGCACAACATGGGGGATCATGTAACTCGCCTTGATCGTTGG
GAACCGGAGCTGAATGAAGCCATACCAAACGACGAGCGTGACACCACGATGCCTGTAGCAATGGCAACAA
CGTTGCGCAAACTATTAACTGGCGAACTACTTACTCTAGCTTCCCGGCAACAATTAATAGACTGGATGGA
GGCGGATAAAGTTGCAGGACCACTTCTGCGCTCGGCCCTTCCGGCTGGCTGGTTTATTGCTGATAAATCT
GGAGCCGGTGAGCGTGGGTCTCGCGGTATCATTGCAGCACTGGGGCCAGATGGTAAGCCCTCCCGTATCG
TAGTTATCTACACGACGGGGAGTCAGGCAACTATGGATGAACGAAATAGACAGATCGCTGAGATAGGTGC
CTCACTGATTAAGCATTGGTAACTGTCAGACCAAGTTTACTCATATATACTTTAGATTGATTTAAAACTT
CATTTTTAATTTAAAAGGATCTAGGTGAAGATCCTTTTTGATAATCTCATGACCAAAATCCCTTAACGTG
AGTTTTCGTTCCACTGAGCGTCAGACCCCGTAGAAAAGATCAAAGGATCTTC
